>Addgene plasmid #227132 | pGL4_CRE-CMVmin-BC0481-luc2 | addgene full sequence | sequence record 454370 | Addgene NGS Result
GGCCTAACTGGCCGGTACCTGAGCTCGCTAGCCTCGAGGATATCAAACAAGTTTGTACAAAAAAGCAGGC
TCCCTAACTGGCCGGTACCGAGCTCTTACGCGTGCTAGCGCACCAGACAGTGACGTCAGCTGCCAGATCC
CATGGCCGTCATACTGTGACGTCTTTCAGACACCCCATTGACGTCAATGGGAGAACAGATCTGCCGCCCC
GACTAGCGCACCAGACAGTGACGTCAGCTGCCAGATCCCATGGCCGTCATACTGTGACGTCTTTCAGACA
CCCCATTGACGTCAATGGGAGAACAGATCTGCCGCCCCGACTAGCGGGGGGCTCAACTTTTCTATACAAA
GTTGCGGTACCCGGGTCGAGTAGGCGTGTACGGTGGGAGGCCTATATAAGCAGAGCTCGTTTAGTGAACC
GTCAGATCGCCTGGAGACGCCATCCACGCTGTTTTGACCTCCATAGAAGACACCGGGACCGATCCAGCCC
AACTTTGTATAATAAAGTTGAGCTAGTTGCTAAGTCTGCCGAGTAGAATTAACCCTCACTAAAGGGTAGG
TGACACTATTTACACATCTTTATCACTTTACTGGCTCTCTTTACATATCACTTTACATCCTATAGTGAGT
CGTATTAGTAGACGCGAGTCAATGCATGTACGACAGCTTTCTTGTACAAAGTGGTTCGATATCAAGATCT
GGCCTCGGCGGCCAAGCTTGGCAATCCGGTACTGTTGGTAAAGCCACCATGGAAGATGCCAAAAACATTA
AGAAGGGCCCAGCGCCATTCTACCCACTCGAAGACGGGACCGCCGGCGAGCAGCTGCACAAAGCCATGAA
GCGCTACGCCCTGGTGCCCGGCACCATCGCCTTTACCGACGCACATATCGAGGTGGACATTACCTACGCC
GAGTACTTCGAGATGAGCGTTCGGCTGGCAGAAGCTATGAAGCGCTATGGGCTGAATACAAACCATCGGA
TCGTGGTGTGCAGCGAGAATAGCTTGCAGTTCTTCATGCCCGTGTTGGGTGCCCTGTTCATCGGTGTGGC
TGTGGCCCCAGCTAACGACATCTACAACGAGCGCGAGCTGCTGAACAGCATGGGCATCAGCCAGCCCACC
GTCGTATTCGTGAGCAAGAAAGGGCTGCAAAAGATCCTCAACGTGCAAAAGAAGCTACCGATCATACAAA
AGATCATCATCATGGATAGCAAGACCGACTACCAGGGCTTCCAAAGCATGTACACCTTCGTGACTTCCCA
TTTGCCACCCGGCTTCAACGAGTACGACTTCGTGCCCGAGAGCTTCGACCGGGACAAAACCATCGCCCTG
ATCATGAACAGTAGTGGCAGTACCGGATTGCCCAAGGGCGTAGCCCTACCGCACCGCACCGCTTGTGTCC
GATTCAGTCATGCCCGCGACCCCATCTTCGGCAACCAGATCATCCCCGACACCGCTATCCTCAGCGTGGT
GCCATTTCACCACGGCTTCGGCATGTTCACCACGCTGGGCTACTTGATCTGCGGCTTTCGGGTCGTGCTC
ATGTACCGCTTCGAGGAGGAGCTATTCTTGCGCAGCTTGCAAGACTATAAGATTCAATCTGCCCTGCTGG
TGCCCACACTATTTAGCTTCTTCGCTAAGAGCACTCTCATCGACAAGTACGACCTAAGCAACTTGCACGA
GATCGCCAGCGGCGGGGCGCCGCTCAGCAAGGAGGTAGGTGAGGCCGTGGCCAAACGCTTCCACCTACCA
GGCATCCGCCAGGGCTACGGCCTGACAGAAACAACCAGCGCCATTCTGATCACCCCCGAAGGGGACGACA
AGCCTGGCGCAGTAGGCAAGGTGGTGCCCTTCTTCGAGGCTAAGGTGGTGGACTTGGACACCGGTAAGAC
ACTGGGTGTGAACCAGCGCGGCGAGCTGTGCGTCCGTGGCCCCATGATCATGAGCGGCTACGTTAACAAC
CCCGAGGCTACAAACGCTCTCATCGACAAGGACGGCTGGCTGCACAGCGGCGACATCGCCTACTGGGACG
AGGACGAGCACTTCTTCATCGTGGACCGGCTGAAGAGCCTGATCAAATACAAGGGCTACCAGGTAGCCCC
AGCCGAACTGGAGAGCATCCTGCTGCAACACCCCAACATCTTCGACGCCGGGGTCGCCGGCCTGCCCGAC
GACGATGCCGGCGAGCTGCCCGCCGCAGTCGTCGTGCTGGAACACGGTAAAACCATGACCGAGAAGGAGA
TCGTGGACTATGTGGCCAGCCAGGTTACAACCGCCAAGAAGCTGCGCGGTGGTGTTGTGTTCGTGGACGA
GGTGCCTAAAGGACTGACCGGCAAGTTGGACGCCCGCAAGATCCGCGAGATTCTCATTAAGGCCAAGAAG
GGCGGCAAGATCGCCGTGTAATCTGCTTGCAAGAACTGGTTCAGTAGCTTAAGCCACTTTGTGATCCACC
TTAACAGCCACGGCTTCCCTCCCGAGGTGGAGGAGCAGGCCGCCGGCACCCTGCCCATGAGCTGCGCCCA
GGAGAGCGGCATGGATAGACACCCTGCTGCTTGCGCCAGCGCCAGGATCAACGTCTAACTGCAGTCTAGA
GTCGGGGCGGCCGGCCGCTTCGAGCAGACATGATAAGATACATTGATGAGTTTGGACAAACCACAACTAG
AATGCAGTGAAAAAAATGCTTTATTTGTGAAATTTGTGATGCTATTGCTTTATTTGTAACCATTATAAGC
TGCAATAAACAAGTTAACAACAACAATTGCATTCATTTTATGTTTCAGGTTCAGGGGGAGGTGTGGGAGG
TTTTTTAAAGCAAGTAAAACCTCTACAAATGTGGTAAAATCGATAAGGATCCGTTTGCGTATTGGGCGCT
CTTCCGCTGATCTGCGCAGCACCATGGCCTGAAATAACCTCTGAAAGAGGAACTTGGTTAGCTACCTTCT
GAGGCGGAAAGAACCAGCTGTGGAATGTGTGTCAGTTAGGGTGTGGAAAGTCCCCAGGCTCCCCAGCAGG
CAGAAGTATGCAAAGCATGCATCTCAATTAGTCAGCAACCAGGTGTGGAAAGTCCCCAGGCTCCCCAGCA
GGCAGAAGTATGCAAAGCATGCATCTCAATTAGTCAGCAACCATAGTCCCGCCCCTAACTCCGCCCATCC
CGCCCCTAACTCCGCCCAGTTCCGCCCATTCTCCGCCCCATGGCTGACTAATTTTTTTTATTTATGCAGA
GGCCGAGGCCGCCTCTGCCTCTGAGCTATTCCAGAAGTAGTGAGGAGGCTTTTTTGGAGGCCTAGGCTTT
TGCAAAAAGCTCGATTCTTCTGACACTAGCGCCACCATGAAGAAGCCCGAACTCACCGCTACCAGCGTTG
AAAAATTTCTCATCGAGAAGTTCGACAGTGTGAGCGACCTGATGCAGTTGTCGGAGGGCGAAGAGAGCCG
AGCCTTCAGCTTCGATGTCGGCGGACGCGGCTATGTACTGCGGGTGAATAGCTGCGCTGATGGCTTCTAC
AAAGACCGCTACGTGTACCGCCACTTCGCCAGCGCTGCACTACCCATCCCCGAAGTGTTGGACATCGGCG
AGTTCAGCGAGAGCCTGACATACTGCATCAGTAGACGCGCCCAAGGCGTTACTCTCCAAGACCTCCCCGA
AACAGAGCTGCCTGCTGTGTTACAGCCTGTCGCCGAAGCTATGGATGCTATTGCCGCCGCCGACCTCAGT
CAAACCAGCGGCTTCGGCCCATTCGGGCCCCAAGGCATCGGCCAGTACACAACCTGGCGGGATTTCATTT
GCGCCATTGCTGATCCCCATGTCTACCACTGGCAGACCGTGATGGACGACACCGTGTCCGCCAGCGTAGC
TCAAGCCCTGGACGAACTGATGCTGTGGGCCGAAGACTGTCCCGAGGTGCGCCACCTCGTCCATGCCGAC
TTCGGCAGCAACAACGTCCTGACCGACAACGGCCGCATCACCGCCGTAATCGACTGGTCCGAAGCTATGT
TCGGGGACAGTCAGTACGAGGTGGCCAACATCTTCTTCTGGCGGCCCTGGCTGGCTTGCATGGAGCAGCA
GACTCGCTACTTCGAGCGCCGGCATCCCGAGCTGGCCGGCAGCCCTCGTCTGCGAGCCTACATGCTGCGC
ATCGGCCTGGATCAGCTCTACCAGAGCCTCGTGGACGGCAACTTCGACGATGCTGCCTGGGCTCAAGGCC
GCTGCGATGCCATCGTCCGCAGCGGGGCCGGCACCGTCGGTCGCACACAAATCGCTCGCCGGAGCGCAGC
CGTATGGACCGACGGCTGCGTCGAGGTGCTGGCCGACAGCGGCAACCGCCGGCCCAGTACACGACCGCGC
GCTAAGGAGGTAGGTCGAGTTTAAACTCTAGAACCGGTCATGGCCGCAATAAAATATCTTTATTTTCATT
ACATCTGTGTGTTGGTTTTTTGTGTGTTCGAACTAGATGCTGTCGACCGATGCCCTTGAGAGCCTTCAAC
CCAGTCAGCTCCTTCCGGTGGGCGCGGGGCATGACTATCGTCGCCGCACTTATGACTGTCTTCTTTATCA
TGCAACTCGTAGGACAGGTGCCGGCAGCGCTCTTCCGCTTCCTCGCTCACTGACTCGCTGCGCTCGGTCG
TTCGGCTGCGGCGAGCGGTATCAGCTCACTCAAAGGCGGTAATACGGTTATCCACAGAATCAGGGGATAA
CGCAGGAAAGAACATGTGAGCAAAAGGCCAGCAAAAGGCCAGGAACCGTAAAAAGGCCGCGTTGCTGGCG
TTTTTCCATAGGCTCCGCCCCCCTGACGAGCATCACAAAAATCGACGCTCAAGTCAGAGGTGGCGAAACC
CGACAGGACTATAAAGATACCAGGCGTTTCCCCCTGGAAGCTCCCTCGTGCGCTCTCCTGTTCCGACCCT
GCCGCTTACCGGATACCTGTCCGCCTTTCTCCCTTCGGGAAGCGTGGCGCTTTCTCATAGCTCACGCTGT
AGGTATCTCAGTTCGGTGTAGGTCGTTCGCTCCAAGCTGGGCTGTGTGCACGAACCCCCCGTTCAGCCCG
ACCGCTGCGCCTTATCCGGTAACTATCGTCTTGAGTCCAACCCGGTAAGACACGACTTATCGCCACTGGC
AGCAGCCACTGGTAACAGGATTAGCAGAGCGAGGTATGTAGGCGGTGCTACAGAGTTCTTGAAGTGGTGG
CCTAACTACGGCTACACTAGAAGAACAGTATTTGGTATCTGCGCTCTGCTGAAGCCAGTTACCTTCGGAA
AAAGAGTTGGTAGCTCTTGATCCGGCAAACAAACCACCGCTGGTAGCGGTGGTTTTTTTGTTTGCAAGCA
GCAGATTACGCGCAGAAAAAAAGGATCTCAAGAAGATCCTTTGATCTTTTCTACGGGGTCTGACGCTCAG
TGGAACGAAAACTCACGTTAAGGGATTTTGGTCATGAGATTATCAAAAAGGATCTTCACCTAGATCCTTT
TAAATTAAAAATGAAGTTTTAAATCAATCTAAAGTATATATGAGTAAACTTGGTCTGACAGCGGCCGCAA
ATGCTAAACCACTGCAGTGGTTACCAGTGCTTGATCAGTGAGGCACCGATCTCAGCGATCTGCCTATTTC
GTTCGTCCATAGTGGCCTGACTCCCCGTCGTGTAGATCACTACGATTCGTGAGGGCTTACCATCAGGCCC
CAGCGCAGCAATGATGCCGCGAGAGCCGCGTTCACCGGCCCCCGATTTGTCAGCAATGAACCAGCCAGCA
GGGAGGGCCGAGCGAAGAAGTGGTCCTGCTACTTTGTCCGCCTCCATCCAGTCTATGAGCTGCTGTCGTG
ATGCTAGAGTAAGAAGTTCGCCAGTGAGTAGTTTCCGAAGAGTTGTGGCCATTGCTACTGGCATCGTGGT
ATCACGCTCGTCGTTCGGTATGGCTTCGTTCAACTCTGGTTCCCAGCGGTCAAGCCGGGTCACATGATCA
CCCATATTATGAAGAAATGCAGTCAGCTCCTTAGGGCCTCCGATCGTTGTCAGAAGTAAGTTGGCCGCGG
TGTTGTCGCTCATGGTAATGGCAGCACTACACAATTCTCTTACCGTCATGCCATCCGTAAGATGCTTTTC
CGTGACCGGCGAGTACTCAACCAAGTCGTTTTGTGAGTAGTGTATACGGCGACCAAGCTGCTCTTGCCCG
GCGTCTATACGGGACAACACCGCGCCACATAGCAGTACTTTGAAAGTGCTCATCATCGGGAATCGTTCTT
CGGGGCGGAAAGACTCAAGGATCTTGCCGCTATTGAGATCCAGTTCGATATAGCCCACTCTTGCACCCAG
TTGATCTTCAGCATCTTTTACTTTCACCAGCGTTTCGGGGTGTGCAAAAACAGGCAAGCAAAATGCCGCA
AAGAAGGGAATGAGTGCGACACGAAAATGTTGGATGCTCATACTCGTCCTTTTTCAATATTATTGAAGCA
TTTATCAGGGTTACTAGTACGTCTCTCAAGGATAAGTAAGTAATATTAAGGTACGGGAGGTATTGGACAG
GCCGCAATAAAATATCTTTATTTTCATTACATCTGTGTGTTGGTTTTTTGTGTGAATCGATAGTACTAAC
ATACGCTCTCCATCAAAACAAAACGAAACAAAACAAACTAGCAAAATAGGCTGTCCCCAGTGCAAGTGCA
GGTGCCAGAACATTTCTCT
Features (pLannotate 1.2.2; 23 found; start..end, strand, type, name):
     47..71      +  protein_bind   attB1: mutant version of attB; recombination site for the Gateway® BP reaction BP Clonase™
    171..193     +  promoter       CMV promoter (fragment): human cytomegalovirus (CMV) immediate early promoter
    279..301     +  promoter       CMV promoter (fragment): human cytomegalovirus (CMV) immediate early promoter
    334..354     -  protein_bind   attB4: mutant version of attB; core recombination site for the Gateway® BP reaction BP Clonase™
    370..407     +  promoter       minimal CMV promoter: human cytomegalovirus (CMV) immediate early promoter
    490..510     +  protein_bind   attB3: mutant version of attB; core recombination site for the Gateway® BP reaction BP Clonase™
    537..555     +  promoter       T3 promoter: promoter for bacteriophage T3 RNA polymerase
    619..637     -  promoter       T7 promoter: promoter for bacteriophage T7 RNA polymerase
    664..684     -  protein_bind   attB2: mutant version of attB; core recombination site for the Gateway® BP reaction BP Clonase™
    749..2401    +  CDS            luciferase: firefly luciferase synthetic luc2 version of the luciferase gene
   2405..2452    +  CDS            hCL1: non-ORF yeast peptide conferring ubiquitin-dependent degradation human codon-optimized
   2459..2575    +  CDS            hPEST: PEST degradation sequence from mouse ornithine decarboxylase human codon-optimized
   2624..2745    -  polyA_signal   SV40 poly(A) signal: SV40 polyadenylation signal
   2771..2902    -  CDS            LT_SV40 (fragment): Experimental evidence at protein level: Swiss-Prot protein existence level 1. Isoform 17kT antigen targets host RBL2 for degradation and promotes cell proliferation. Transactivates host cyclin A promoter through its J domain. From Simian virus 40 (SV40).
   2939..3296    +  promoter       SV40 promoter: SV40 enhancer and early promoter
   3327..4364    +  CDS            HygR: hygromycin B phosphotransferase confers resistance to hygromycin
   4388..4436    +  polyA_signal   poly(A) signal: synthetic polyadenylation signal
   4452..4583    +  CDS            TcR (fragment): tetracycline efflux protein; tet; confers resistance to tetracycline
   4763..5351    -  rep_origin     ori: high-copy-number ColE1/pMB1/pBR322/pUC origin of replication
   5551..6411    -  CDS            AmpR: β-lactamase confers resistance to ampicillin, carbenicillin, and related antibiotics
   6412..6453    -  promoter       AmpR promoter (fragment): bla
   6516..6564    +  polyA_signal   poly(A) signal: synthetic polyadenylation signal
   6578..6669    +  misc_feature   pause site: RNA polymerase II transcriptional pause signal from the human α2 globin gene
