[The description below was written by a language model from this plasmid's Addgene catalogue record and pLannotate feature annotations shown in this document.]
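Description:
pGL4_CRE-CMVmin-BC0481-luc2 is a mammalian reporter plasmid of about 6.7 kb built on the pGL4 luciferase backbone. It serves as a barcoded sensor of cAMP/Ca2+ signalling. It is propagated in E. coli from a high-copy ColE1/pUC-type origin under ampicillin selection (AmpR). It also carries an SV40 enhancer/early promoter driving a hygromycin B phosphotransferase gene with a synthetic poly(A) signal, which would allow selection in mammalian cells. Upstream of the reporter cassette, a synthetic poly(A) signal and an RNA polymerase II transcriptional pause site are standard pGL4 elements that limit read-through transcription from the backbone and so lower background.

The synthetic insert was assembled by multi-fragment Gateway cloning, which leaves attB1, attB4, attB3 and attB2 sites between the modules. According to the catalogue entry, the first module holds six clustered cAMP response elements (CRE). The annotation software does not label the CREs themselves, reporting only short CMV-like fragments in that region. Next comes a minimal CMV promoter with little basal activity of its own, so transcription depends on factors binding the CREs. The following module, flanked by T3 and T7 promoter sequences, presumably holds barcode BC0481, although the barcode is not annotated as a feature. Downstream lies the firefly luc2 coding sequence fused to hCL1 and hPEST degradation signals, which shorten the reporter's half-life so that it tracks changes in transcription more closely. An SV40 poly(A) signal closes the unit.

Pathway activation can therefore be read either as luminescence or as abundance of the transcribed barcode. The barcode readout allows many differently barcoded sensors to be pooled in multiplexed cell-based assays, such as pharmacological profiling of drug effects across targets and pathways.
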