Addgene plasmid #227132: pGL4_CRE-CMVmin-BC0481-luc2
Purpose: Barcoded assay, cAMP/Ca2+ sensor; barcode BC0481
Depositing lab: Michael Wehr. Depositing organization: Systasy Bioscience GmbH. Publication: Polypharmacological profiling across protein target families and cellular pathways using the multiplexed cell-based assay platform safetyProfiler reveals efficacy, potency and side effects of drugs. Popovic L, Brankatschk B, Palladino G, Rossner MJ, Wehr MC. Biomed Pharmacother. 2024 Nov;180:117523. doi: 10.1016/j.biopha.2024.117523. Epub 2024 Oct 14. PubMed 39405910.
Backbone
  Vector backbone: pGL4
  Vector type: Mammalian Expression
Growth in bacteria
  Bacterial resistance: Ampicillin, 100 μg/mL
  Growth temperature: 37°C
  Growth strain: DH5alpha
  Copy number: High Copy
Gene/Insert
  Gene/Insert name: 6x clustered CRE element linked to CMV minimal promoter driving barcode 0481 and a luciferase reporter gene
  Species: Synthetic
  Cloning method: Gateway Cloning
Terms and licenses: Academic/Nonprofit Terms; Industry Terms: Not Available to Industry
How to cite: pGL4_CRE-CMVmin-BC0481-luc2 was a gift from Michael Wehr (Addgene plasmid # 227132 ; http://n2t.net/addgene:227132 ; RRID:Addgene_227132)
